Addgene plasmid #218261: pAAV-synmiR-10-mRuby-Pro-EGFP-8×9
Purpose: Expresses EGFP in mammalian cells regulated by a synthetic microRNA-based dosage compensation circuit
Depositing lab: Michael Elowitz. Depositing organization: California Institute of Technology.
Backbone
  Vector backbone: pAAV
  Backbone size w/o insert (bp): 3041
  Total vector size (bp): 5984
  Vector type: Mammalian Expression, AAV, Synthetic Biology
Growth in bacteria
  Bacterial resistance: Ampicillin, 100 μg/mL
  Growth temperature: 37°C
  Growth strain: NEB Stable
  Copy number: High Copy
Gene/Insert
  Gene/Insert name: synPolyA-synmiR10-mRuby-EF1a-CMVe_MeP-EGFP-MRE10_8×9
  Species: H. sapiens (human)
  Cloning method: Restriction Enzyme; 5′ cloning site MluI (not destroyed); 3′ cloning site PspOMI (not destroyed)
  Sequencing primers: 5′ pBR322ori-F; 3′ SV40pA-R
Terms and licenses: Academic/Nonprofit Terms; Industry Terms: Not Available to Industry
How to cite: pAAV-synmiR-10-mRuby-Pro-EGFP-8×9 was a gift from Michael Elowitz (Addgene plasmid # 218261 ; http://n2t.net/addgene:218261 ; RRID:Addgene_218261)
