[The description below was written by a language model from this plasmid's Addgene catalogue record and pLannotate feature annotations shown in this document.]
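Description:
pAAV-synmiR-10-mRuby-Pro-EGFP-8×9 is a 5,984 bp AAV transfer plasmid for mammalian expression, built on a pAAV backbone as part of a synthetic biology design for gene dosage compensation. It is maintained in bacteria through a high-copy ColE1/pUC-type origin and selected with ampicillin via the β-lactamase gene. An f1 phage origin and small remnants of pBR322 bom and rop sequences are also present. The payload lies between AAV2 inverted terminal repeats, which allow the cassette to be packaged into recombinant AAV. The annotation detects the right-hand ITR in full but only short fragments of the left-hand one. This may reflect incomplete sequencing or annotation across the repeat, or a truncated ITR.

The insert consists of two divergent transcription units. On the reverse strand, an EF-1α core promoter drives mRuby3, followed by a synthetic microRNA (synmiR-10) carried in a miR-30a-type scaffold, of which the 3′ flanking region is annotated, and a short synthetic poly(A) signal. The red reporter therefore marks production of the microRNA. On the forward strand, a CMV enhancer fused to a fragment of the Mecp2 promoter drives EGFP, terminated by the SV40 poly(A) signal. The unannotated stretch between EGFP and that signal presumably holds the "MRE10 8×9" element named in the insert, meaning target sites for synmiR-10, although the record does not explain the 8×9 notation.

Because the microRNA and its EGFP target sit on the same DNA, the repressor should rise together with copy number. This arrangement forms an incoherent feedforward circuit intended to keep EGFP output relatively constant across different delivered doses.
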