Features (pLannotate 1.2.2; 18 found; start..end, strand, type, name):
    775..1363    +  rep_origin     ori: high-copy-number ColE1/pMB1/pBR322/pUC origin of replication
   1436..1463    +  repeat_region  AAV2 ITR (fragment): inverted terminal repeat of adeno-associated virus serotype 2 inverted
   1492..1519    +  repeat_region  AAV2 ITR (fragment): inverted terminal repeat of adeno-associated virus serotype 2 inverted
   1569..1617    -  polyA_signal   poly(A) signal: synthetic polyadenylation signal
   1667..1793    -  ncRNA          3' miR-30a: sequence downstream of the 71-nt precursor of the human miR-30a microRNA (Zeng et al., 2002) miRNA
   1997..2707    -  CDS            mRuby3: mRuby3 is a basic (constitutively fluorescent) red fluorescent protein published in 2016, derived from Entacmaea quadricolor. It has low acid sensitivity.
   2729..2940    -  promoter       EF-1α core promoter: core promoter for human elongation factor EF-1α
   2985..3288    +  enhancer       CMV enhancer: human cytomegalovirus immediate early enhancer
   3289..3464    +  promoter       Mecp2 promoter (fragment): promoter for selective expression in neurons (Adachi et al., 2005; Gray et al., 2011)
   3532..4248    +  CDS            EGFP: EGFP is a basic (constitutively fluorescent) green fluorescent protein published in 1996, derived from Aequorea victoria. It is reported to be a rapidly-maturing weak dimer with moderate acid sensitivity.
   4524..4645    +  polyA_signal   SV40 poly(A) signal: SV40 polyadenylation signal
   4671..4811    +  repeat_region  AAV2 ITR: inverted terminal repeat of adeno-associated virus serotype 2 inverted
   4816..4867    -  misc_feature   bom (fragment): basis of mobility region from pBR322
   4886..5341    +  rep_origin     f1 ori (sequence partly withheld): f1 bacteriophage origin of replication; arrow indicates direction of (+) strand synthesis
   5342..5391    -  misc_feature   bom (fragment): basis of mobility region from pBR322
   5493..5528    -  CDS            rop (fragment): Rop protein, which maintains plasmids at low copy number; rop
   5623..5727    +  promoter       AmpR promoter: bla
   5728..604     +  CDS            AmpR (across the origin): β-lactamase; bla; confers resistance to ampicillin, carbenicillin, and related antibiotics
>Addgene plasmid #218261 | pAAV-synmiR-10-mRuby-Pro-EGFP-8×9 | addgene full sequence | sequence record 494523 | Addgene NGS Result
AGAGCAACTCGGTCGCCGCATACACTATTCTCAGAATGACTTGGTTGAGTACTCACCAGTCACAGAAAAG
CATCTTACGGATGGCATGACAGTAAGAGAATTATGCAGTGCTGCCATAACCATGAGTGATAACACTGCGG
CCAACTTACTTCTGACAACGATCGGAGGACCGAAGGAGCTAACCGCTTTTTTGCACAACATGGGGGATCA
TGTAACTCGCCTTGATCGTTGGGAACCGGAGCTGAATGAAGCCATACCAAACGACGAGCGTGACACCACG
ATGCCTGTAGCAATGGCAACAACGTTGCGCAAACTATTAACTGGCGAACTACTTACTCTAGCTTCCCGGC
AACAATTAATAGACTGGATGGAGGCGGATAAAGTTGCAGGACCACTTCTGCGCTCGGCCCTTCCGGCTGG
CTGGTTTATTGCTGATAAATCTGGAGCCGGTGAGCGTGGGTCTCGCGGTATCATTGCAGCACTGGGGCCA
GATGGTAAGCCCTCCCGTATCGTAGTTATCTACACGACGGGGAGTCAGGCAACTATGGATGAACGAAATA
GACAGATCGCTGAGATAGGTGCCTCACTGATTAAGCATTGGTAACTGTCAGACCAAGTTTACTCATATAT
ACTTTAGATTGATTTAAAACTTCATTTTTAATTTAAAAGGATCTAGGTGAAGATCCTTTTTGATAATCTC
ATGACCAAAATCCCTTAACGTGAGTTTTCGTTCCACTGAGCGTCAGACCCCGTAGAAAAGATCAAAGGAT
CTTCTTGAGATCCTTTTTTTCTGCGCGTAATCTGCTGCTTGCAAACAAAAAAACCACCGCTACCAGCGGT
GGTTTGTTTGCCGGATCAAGAGCTACCAACTCTTTTTCCGAAGGTAACTGGCTTCAGCAGAGCGCAGATA
CCAAATACTGTTCTTCTAGTGTAGCCGTAGTTAGGCCACCACTTCAAGAACTCTGTAGCACCGCCTACAT
ACCTCGCTCTGCTAATCCTGTTACCAGTGGCTGCTGCCAGTGGCGATAAGTCGTGTCTTACCGGGTTGGA
CTCAAGACGATAGTTACCGGATAAGGCGCAGCGGTCGGGCTGAACGGGGGGTTCGTGCACACAGCCCAGC
TTGGAGCGAACGACCTACACCGAACTGAGATACCTACAGCGTGAGCTATGAGAAAGCGCCACGCTTCCCG
AAGGGAGAAAGGCGGACAGGTATCCGGTAAGCGGCAGGGTCGGAACAGGAGAGCGCACGAGGGAGCTTCC
AGGGGGAAACGCCTGGTATCTTTATAGTCCTGTCGGGTTTCGCCACCTCTGACTTGAGCGTCGATTTTTG
TGATGCTCGTCAGGGGGGCGGAGCCTATGGAAAAACGCCAGCAACGCGGCCTTTTTACGGTTCCTGGCCT
TTTGCTGGCCTTTTGCTCACATGTCCTGCAGGCAGCTGCGCGCTCGCTCGCTCACTGAGGCCGCCCGGGC
GTCGGGCGACCTTTGGTCGCCCGGCCTCAGTGAGCGAGCGAGCGCGCAGAGAGGGAGTGGCCAACTCCAT
CACTAGGGGTTCCTGCGGCCGCACGCGTCACACAAAAAACCAACACACAGATCTAATGAAAATAAAGATC
TTTTATTATTTCTTCCACAAGCCTGCAGGAAAAAGAAAGAGGATGAATGGTCAGGAAAAGTGATTTAATT
TATACCATTTTAATTCAGCTTTGTAAAAATGTATCAAAGAGATAGCAAGGTATTCAGTTTTAGTAAACAA
GATAATTGCTCGAATTCTAGCCCCTTGAAGTCCGAGGCAGTAGGCATGGTAATCTTAAGCATAGATGATA
CATCTGTGGCTTCACTATCATCTATGCTTAAGATTACCGCGCTCACTGTCAACAGCAATATACCTTCTCG
AGCCTTCTGTTGGGTTAAGAAGTCGAAGTAATCCCAGCAAGTGTTTCCAAGATGTGCAGGCAACGATTCT
GTAAAGTACTGAAGCCTCATTCAAACTTACCTGCTACTTATATAGCTCGTCCATGCCACCACCAAGGTTG
CTGTATTTGGCAACTGCCACTTCTCTTTGCACTACGTAGGTTTCATTGTCACTCTCCTCGATCCTTTCCA
GGCGGTGATCAACGGCATGGACACCGGGCATCTTGATGTTCCCGACGGTCTTTTTTGACCTGTAAGTTGT
CACGAAGTTGCAGTGCAGATGGCCACCACCATCAACTTTCAGTGCGATGTCAGTGTATCCTCTCAGACCA
CCATCTGCTGGATACATCATCTCTGTATTAGGCTCCCAACCCTTGGTCTTCTTCTGCATCACGGGACCAT
TGGAGGGAAAGTTTACCCCTCTGACCTTGACGTTGTAGACGAGCTCGCCATCCTCAAGGCTGGTGTCCTG
CGTGACGGTGACGACTCCACCATCTTCGTATCTCGTAACTCTTTCCCAAGTAAAACCCTCAGGAAAGGAC
TGTTTAAAGAAATCAGGGATGTCGGCCGGGTACTTGATAAAGGTACGGCTGCCATACATGAACGACGTGG
CAAGAATGTCAAAGGCAAATGGCAGGGGTCCTCCCTCGATGACTTTGATCCTCATGGTTTGCACTCCCTC
GTACGGTCTGCCTTCTCCTTCACCTGTGCATTTGAATTGGTGGCCGTTGACCGAACCTTCCATGACCACC
TTCATACGCATATTTTCCTTGATCAGCTCTTCGCCCTTAGACACCATGGTGGCGTCGACTCACGACACCT
GTGTTCTGGCGGCAAACCCGTTGCGAAAAAGAACGTTCACGGCGACTACTGCACTTATATACGGTTCTCC
CCCACCCTCGGGAAAAAGGCGGAGCCAGTACACGACATCACTTTCCCAGTTTACCCCGCGCCACCTTCTC
TAGGCACCGGTTCAATTGCCGACCCCTCCCCCCAACTTCTCGGGGACTGTGGGCGATGTGCGCTCTGCCC
ACTGACGGGCACCGGAGCCCTATGACTTGCATAGCTGCGTATGGCGTTACATAACTTACGGTAAATGGCC
CGCCTGGCTGACCGCCCAACGACCCCCGCCCATTGACGTCAATAATGACGTATGTTCCCATAGTAACGCC
AATAGGGACTTTCCATTGACGTCAATGGGTGGAGTATTTACGGTAAACTGCCCACTTGGCAGTACATCAA
GTGTATCATATGCCAAGTACGCCCCCTATTGACGTCAATGACGGTAAATGGCCCGCCTGGCATTATGCCC
AGTACATGACCTTATGGGACTTTCCTACTTGGCAGTACATCTACGTATTAGTCATCGCTATTACCATGAA
TTGAGGGCGTCACCGCTAAGGCTCCGCCCCAGCCTGGGCTCCACAACCAATGAAGGGTAATCTCGACAAA
GAGCAAGGGGTGGGGCGCGGGCGCGCAGGTGCAGCAGCACACAGGCTGGTCGGGAGGGCGGGGCGCGACG
TCTGCCGTGCGGGGTCCCGGCATCGGTTGCGCGCGCGCTCCCTCCTCTCGGAGAGAGGGCTGTGGTAAAA
CCCGTCCGGAAACCACTTAAGCTTCGCCACCATGGTGAGCAAGGGCGAGGAGCTGTTCACCGGGGTGGTG
CCCATCCTGGTCGAGCTGGACGGCGACGTAAACGGCCACAAGTTCAGCGTGTCCGGCGAGGGCGAGGGCG
ATGCCACCTACGGCAAGCTGACCCTGAAGTTCATCTGCACCACCGGCAAGCTGCCCGTGCCCTGGCCCAC
CCTCGTGACCACCCTGACCTACGGCGTGCAGTGCTTCAGCCGCTACCCCGACCACATGAAGCAGCACGAC
TTCTTCAAGTCCGCCATGCCCGAAGGCTACGTCCAGGAGCGCACCATCTTCTTCAAGGACGACGGCAACT
ACAAGACCCGCGCCGAGGTGAAGTTCGAGGGCGACACCCTGGTGAACCGCATCGAGCTGAAGGGCATCGA
CTTCAAGGAGGACGGCAACATCCTGGGGCACAAGCTGGAGTACAACTACAACAGCCACAACGTCTATATC
ATGGCCGACAAGCAGAAGAACGGCATCAAGGTGAACTTCAAGATCCGCCACAACATCGAGGACGGCAGCG
TGCAGCTCGCCGACCACTACCAGCAGAACACCCCCATCGGCGACGGCCCCGTGCTGCTGCCCGACAACCA
CTACCTGAGCACCCAGTCCGCCCTGAGCAAAGACCCCAACGAGAAGCGCGATCACATGGTCCTGCTGGAG
TTCGTGACCGCCGCCGGGATCACTCTCGGCATGGACGAGCTGTACAAGTAGTTCTTTGAATACCAAGACT
CCATAGATGATACAACAATTATACCAAGACTCCATAGATGATAATCACTTGATACCAAGACTCCATAGAT
GATACAACTGGAATACCAAGACTCCATAGATGATAACTAGTTCTTTGAATACCAAGACTCCATAGATGAT
ACAACAATTATACCAAGACTCCATAGATGATAATCACTTGATACCAAGACTCCATAGATGATACAACTGG
AATACCAAGACTCCATAGATGATAAGGGCCCATCGATGCTAGCAACTTGTTTATTGCAGCTTATAATGGT
TACAAATAAAGCAATAGCATCACAAATTTCACAAATAAAGCATTTTTTTCACTGCATTCTAGTTGTGGTT
TGTCCAAACTCATCAATGTATCTTATCATGTCTGCGGACCGAGCGGCCGCAGGAACCCCTAGTGATGGAG
TTGGCCACTCCCTCTCTGCGCGCTCGCTCGCTCACTGAGGCCGGGCGACCAAAGGTCGCCCGACGCCCGG
GCTTTGCCCGGGCGGCCTCAGTGAGCGAGCGAGCGCGCAGCTGCCTGCAGGGGCGCCTGATGCGGTATTT
TCTCCTTACGCATCTGTGCGGTATTTCACACCGCATA
[95 nt withheld, positions 4868-4962]
T
[46 nt withheld, positions 4964-5009]
C
[141 nt withheld, positions 5011-5151]
CCTTTGACGTTGGAGTCCACGTTCTTT
[37 nt withheld, positions 5179-5215]
ACTCTATCTCGGGCTATTCTTTTGATTTATAAGGGATTTTGCCGATTTCGGTCTATTGGTTAAAAAATGA
GCTGATTTAACAAAAATTTAACGCGAATTTTAACAAAATATTAACGTTTACAATTTTATGGTGCACTCTC
AGTACAATCTGCTCTGATGCCGCATAGTTAAGCCAGCCCCGACACCCGCCAACACCCGCTGACGCGCCCT
GACGGGCTTGTCTGCTCCCGGCATCCGCTTACAGACAAGCTGTGACCGTCTCCGGGAGCTGCATGTGTCA
GAGGTTTTCACCGTCATCACCGAAACGCGCGAGACGAAAGGGCCTCGTGATACGCCTATTTTTATAGGTT
AATGTCATGATAATAATGGTTTCTTAGACGTCAGGTGGCACTTTTCGGGGAAATGTGCGCGGAACCCCTA
TTTGTTTATTTTTCTAAATACATTCAAATATGTATCCGCTCATGAGACAATAACCCTGATAAATGCTTCA
ATAATATTGAAAAAGGAAGAGTATGAGTATTCAACATTTCCGTGTCGCCCTTATTCCCTTTTTTGCGGCA
TTTTGCCTTCCTGTTTTTGCTCACCCAGAAACGCTGGTGAAAGTAAAAGATGCTGAAGATCAGTTGGGTG
CACGAGTGGGTTACATCGAACTGGATCTCAACAGCGGTAAGATCCTTGAGAGTTTTCGCCCCGAAGAACG
TTTTCCAATGATGAGCACTTTTAAAGTTCTGCTATGTGGCGCGGTATTATCCCTTATTGACGCCGGGCA
